Addgene plasmid #234148: pAIP4_5IHW
Purpose: Heterologous protein expression of serine-aspartate repeat-containing protein E in Escherichia coli
Depositing lab: Christopher Bahl. Depositing organization: AI Proteins. Publication: Facile, high-throughput protein purification enabled by high-efficiency protease elution. Cárcamo Noriega EN, Truebridge IS, Teets FD 3rd, Bowman JW 3rd, Rodriguez N, Howard TA, Bahl CD. Protein Sci. 2026 Sep;35(9):e70746. doi: 10.1002/pro.70746. PubMed 42555168.
Backbone
  Vector backbone: pET29b
  Backbone size w/o insert (bp): 5679
  Vector type: Bacterial Expression
Growth in bacteria
  Bacterial resistance: Kanamycin, 50 μg/mL
  Growth temperature: 37°C
  Growth strain: DH10B
  Copy number: High Copy
Gene/Insert
  Gene/Insert name: 5IHW (alt names: SDRE_STAAS; Serine-aspartate repeat-containing protein E)
  Species: Staphylococcus aureus subsp. aureus MSSA476
  Insert size (bp): 942
  Promoter: T7
  Tag / fusion protein: 10x HisTag-Smt3 (N terminal on backbone)
  Cloning method: Golden Gate
  Sequencing primers: 5′ T7-promoter; 3′ T7-Term
Resource information
  A portion of this plasmid was derived from a plasmid made by: Synthetic DNA
Terms and licenses: Academic/Nonprofit Terms; Industry Terms
Depositor comments: 5' cloning site: BsaI (destroyed), 3' cloning site: BsaI (destroyed)
How to cite: pAIP4_5IHW was a gift from Christopher Bahl (Addgene plasmid # 234148 ; http://n2t.net/addgene:234148 ; RRID:Addgene_234148)
