[The description below was written by a language model from this plasmid's Addgene catalogue record and pLannotate feature annotations shown in this document.]
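Description:
pAIP4_5IHW is a bacterial expression plasmid built on the pET29b backbone for producing a fragment of the Staphylococcus aureus (strain MSSA476) serine-aspartate repeat-containing protein E (SdrE) in Escherichia coli. It is propagated through a ColE1/pMB1-type origin, with the adjacent bom and rop elements typical of pET vectors, and is selected with kanamycin through an aminoglycoside phosphotransferase gene. An f1 origin is also present. The automated annotation additionally reports short matches to an RSF origin, tetracycline-resistance fragments and an AmpR promoter fragment. These look like backbone remnants or partial homology hits rather than functional parts.

The expression cassette is driven by a T7 promoter followed by a lac operator and the phage T7 gene 10 ribosome binding site. The plasmid carries its own lacI gene, so transcription requires a host that supplies T7 RNA polymerase and is induced with IPTG or lactose. The open reading frame begins with a polyhistidine tag (recorded as 10xHis) fused to yeast Smt3, the SUMO homologue, followed directly by the 942 bp sdrE segment. This segment was made as synthetic DNA and inserted by Golden Gate assembly through BsaI sites that were destroyed in the process. The name 5IHW appears to be the depositor's identifier for this target.

The feature table also shows a His-tag fragment and a short T7 gene 10B-derived sequence downstream of the insert, before the T7 terminator. The record does not say whether these are translated as part of the product. The His-Smt3 arrangement allows capture by metal affinity, after which a SUMO-specific protease can release the target protein. This fits the associated work on high-throughput purification by protease elution.
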