Features (pLannotate 1.2.2; 22 found; start..end, strand, type, name):
      5..113     +  rep_origin     RSF ori (fragment): Plasmids containing the RSF 1030 origin of replication can be propagated in E. coli cells that contain additional plasmids with compatible origins.
    118..257     -  misc_feature   bom: basis of mobility region from pBR322
    359..550     -  CDS            rop: Rop protein, which maintains plasmids at low copy number; rop
    567..947     +  CDS            YPB1_ECOLX: Protein predicted: Swiss-Prot protein existence level 4. From Escherichia coli.
   1019..1310    -  CDS            TcR (fragment): tetracycline efflux protein; tet; confers resistance to tetracycline
   1325..1346    -  protein_bind   CAP binding site: CAP binding activates transcription in the presence of cAMP. E. coli catabolite activator protein
   1359..2441    -  CDS            lacI: lac repressor; lacI; The lac repressor binds to the lac operator to inhibit transcription in E. coli. This inhibition can be relieved by adding lactose or isopropyl-β-D-thiogalactopyranoside (IPTG).
   2442..2519    -  promoter       lacI promoter: lacI
   2527..2806    -  CDS            TcR (fragment): tetracycline efflux protein; tet; confers resistance to tetracycline
   2832..2850    +  promoter       T7 promoter: promoter for bacteriophage T7 RNA polymerase
   2851..2875    +  protein_bind   lac operator: The lac repressor binds to the lac operator to inhibit transcription in E. coli. This inhibition can be relieved by adding lactose or isopropyl-β-D-thiogalactopyranoside (IPTG). lac repressor encoded by lacI
   2890..2912    +  RBS            RBS: efficient ribosome binding site from bacteriophage T7 gene 10 (Olins and Rangwala, 1989)
   2944..2963    +  CDS            7xHis (fragment): 6xHis affinity tag
   2971..3267    +  CDS            SMT3: SMT3_YEAST - Experimental evidence at protein level: Swiss-Prot protein existence level 1. Not known; suppressor of MIF2 mutations. From Saccharomyces cerevisiae (strain ATCC 204508 / S288c) (Baker's yeast).
   3271..4212    +  CDS            sdrE (fragment): SDRE_STAAS - Experimental evidence at protein level: Swiss-Prot protein existence level 1. Cell surface-associated calcium-binding protein which plays an important role in adhesion and pathogenesis. Contributes to the resistance to killing by innate immune components in blood and thus attenuates bacterial clearance by interacting with host complement factor H/CFAH and modulating its activity. Inhibits also bacterial opsonization and killing by interacting with host complement regulator C4BPA and thus inhibiting classical complement pathway activation. From Staphylococcus aureus (strain MSSA476
   4231..4248    +  CDS            9xHis (fragment): 9xHis affinity tag
   4258..4307    +  CDS            SET1 (fragment): solubility-enhancement tag derived from T7 phage gene 10B
   4315..4362    +  terminator     T7 terminator: transcription terminator for bacteriophage T7 RNA polymerase
   4399..4827    +  rep_origin     f1 ori (sequence partly withheld): f1 bacteriophage origin of replication; arrow indicates direction of (+) strand synthesis
   4880..4937    +  promoter       AmpR promoter (fragment): bla
   4946..5761    -  CDS            KanR: aminoglycoside phosphotransferase; aph(3')-Ia; confers resistance to kanamycin in bacteria or G418 (Geneticin®) in eukaryotes
   5883..6471    +  rep_origin     ori: high-copy-number ColE1/pMB1/pBR322/pUC origin of replication
>Addgene plasmid #234148 | pAIP4_5IHW | addgene full sequence | sequence record 464114 | Addgene NGS Result
TGCGTTATCCCCTGATTCTGTGGATAACCGTATTACCGCCTTTGAGTGAGCTGATACCGCTCGCCGCAGC
CGAACGACCGAGCGCAGCGAGTCAGTGAGCGAGGAAGCGGAAGAGCGCCTGATGCGGTATTTTCTCCTTA
CGCATCTGTGCGGTATTTCACACCGCAATGGTGCACTCTCAGTACAATCTGCTCTGATGCCGCATAGTTA
AGCCAGTATACACTCCGCTATCGCTACGTGACTGGGTCATGGCTGCGCCCCGACACCCGCCAACACCCGC
TGACGCGCCCTGACGGGCTTGTCTGCTCCCGGCATCCGCTTACAGACAAGCTGTGACCGTCTCCGGGAGC
TGCATGTGTCAGAGGTTTTCACCGTCATCACCGAAACGCGCGAGGCAGCTGCGGTAAAGCTCATCAGCGT
GGTCGTGAAGCGATTCACAGATGTCTGCCTGTTCATCCGCGTCCAGCTCGTTGAGTTTCTCCAGAAGCGT
TAATGTCTGGCTTCTGATAAAGCGGGCCATGTTAAGGGCGGTTTTTTCCTGTTTGGTCACTGATGCCTCC
GTGTAAGGGGGATTTCTGTTCATGGGGGTAATGATACCGATGAAACGAGAGAGGATGCTCACGATACGGG
TTACTGATGATGAACATGCCCGGTTACTGGAACGTTGTGAGGGTAAACAACTGGCGGTATGGATGCGGCG
GGACCAGAGAAAAATCACTCAGGGTCAATGCCAGCGCTTCGTTAATACAGATGTAGGTGTTCCACAGGGT
AGCCAGCAGCATCCTGCGATGCAGATCCGGAACATAATGGTGCAGGGCGCTGACTTCCGCGTTTCCAGAC
TTTACGAAACACGGAAACCGAAGACCATTCATGTTGTTGCTCAGGTCGCAGACGTTTTGCAGCAGCAGTC
GCTTCACGTTCGCTCGCGTATCGGTGATTCATTCTGCTAACCAGTAAGGCAACCCCGCCAGCCTAGCCGG
GTCCTCAACGACAGGAGCACGATCATGCGCACCCGTGGGGCCGCCATGCCGGCGATAATGGCCTGCTTCT
CGCCGAAACGTTTGGTGGCGGGACCAGTGACGAAGGCTTGAGCGAGGGCGTGCAAGATTCCGAATACCGC
AAGCGACAGGCCGATCATCGTCGCGCTCCAGCGAAAGCGGTCCTCGCCGAAAATGACCCAGAGCGCTGCC
GGCACCTGTCCTACGAGTTGCATGATAAAGAAGACAGTCATAAGTGCGGCGACGATAGTCATGCCCCGCG
CCCACCGGAAGGAGCTGACTGGGTTGAAGGCTCTCAAGGGCATCGGTCGAGATCCCGGTGCCTAATGAGT
GAGCTAACTTACATTAATTGCGTTGCGCTCACTGCCCGCTTTCCAGTCGGGAAACCTGTCGTGCCAGCTG
CATTAATGAATCGGCCAACGCGCGGGGAGAGGCGGTTTGCGTATTGGGCGCCAGGGTGGTTTTTCTTTTC
ACCAGTGAGACGGGCAACAGCTGATTGCCCTTCACCGCCTGGCCCTGAGAGAGTTGCAGCAAGCGGTCCA
CGCTGGTTTGCCCCAGCAGGCGAAAATCCTGTTTGATGGTGGTTAACGGCGGGATATAACATGAGCTGTC
TTCGGTATCGTCGTATCCCACTACCGAGATGTCCGCACCAACGCGCAGCCCGGACTCGGTAATGGCGCGC
ATTGCGCCCAGCGCCATCTGATCGTTGGCAACCAGCATCGCAGTGGGAACGATGCCCTCATTCAGCATTT
GCATGGTTTGTTGAAAACCGGACATGGCACTCCAGTCGCCTTCCCGTTCCGCTATCGGCTGAATTTGATT
GCGAGTGAGATATTTATGCCAGCCAGCCAGACGCAGACGCGCCGAGACAGAACTTAATGGGCCCGCTAAC
AGCGCGATTTGCTGGTGACCCAATGCGACCAGATGCTCCACGCCCAGTCGCGTACCGTCTTCATGGGAGA
AAATAATACTGTTGATGGGTGTCTGGTCAGAGACATCAAGAAATAACGCCGGAACATTAGTGCAGGCAGC
TTCCACAGCAATGGCATCCTGGTCATCCAGCGGATAGTTAATGATCAGCCCACTGACGCGTTGCGCGAGA
AGATTGTGCACCGCCGCTTTACAGGCTTCGACGCCGCTTCGTTCTACCATCGACACCACCACGCTGGCAC
CCAGTTGATCGGCGCGAGATTTAATCGCCGCGACAATTTGCGACGGCGCGTGCAGGGCCAGACTGGAGGT
GGCAACGCCAATCAGCAACGACTGTTTGCCCGCCAGTTGTTGTGCCACGCGGTTGGGAATGTAATTCAGC
TCCGCCATCGCCGCTTCCACTTTTTCCCGCGTTTTCGCAGAAACGTGGCTGGCCTGGTTCACCACGCGGG
AAACGGTCTGATAAGAGACACCGGCATACTCTGCGACATCGTATAACGTTACTGGTTTCACATTCACCAC
CCTGAATTGACTCTCTTCCGGGCGCTATCATGCCATACCGCGAAAGGTTTTGCGCCATTCGATGGTGTCC
GGGATCTCGACGCTCTCCCTTATGCGACTCCTGCATTAGGAAGCAGCCCAGTAGTAGGTTGAGGCCGTTG
AGCACCGCCGCCGCAAGGAATGGTGCATGCAAGGAGATGGCGCCCAACAGTCCCCCGGCCACGGGGCCTG
CCACCATACCCACGCCGAAACAAGCGCTCATGAGCCCGAAGTGGCGAGCCCGATCTTCCCCATCGGTGAT
GTCGGCGATATAGGCGCCAGCAACCGCACCTGTGGCGCCGGTGATGCCGGCCACGATGCGTCCGGCGTAG
AGGATCGAGATCGATCTCGATCCCGCGAAATTAATACGACTCACTATAGGGGAATTGTGAGCGGATAACA
ATTCCCCTCTAGAAATAATTTTGTTTAACTTTAAGAAGGAGATATACATATGATGGCGAAGATTCATCAC
CATCATCACCATCACCATCACCACGGTAGCCTGCAAGATTCGGAAGTCAACCAAGAAGCAAAGCCGGAAG
TCAAGCCGGAAGTGAAACCGGAAACCCATATTAACCTGAAAGTTAGTGACGGCAGCTCTGAAATTTTCTT
TAAGATCAAAAAGACCACGCCGCTGCGTCGCCTGATGGAAGCGTTTGCCAAACGTCAGGGCAAGGAAATG
GATAGCCTGCGTTTCCTGTATGACGGTATTCGCATCCAGGCAGATCAAGCGCCGGAAGACCTGGACATGG
AAGACAACGACATCATTGAAGCCCACCGTGAACAGATTGGCGGCTCTGGAAACAATGTTAATGATCTAAT
AAAAGTAACAAAGCAAACCATCAAGGTGGGTGATGGCAAAGATAATGTAGCCGCAGCTCACGATGGTAAG
GACATCGAGTATGACACGGAATTTACCATCGACAACAAAGTGAAAAAGGGTGATACCATGACCATCAATT
ACGACAAGAACGTCATCCCGAGCGATCTCACGGATAAAAACGACCCGATTGACATCACTGACCCAAGCGG
TGAAGTTATCGCGAAAGGCACGTTCGATAAGGCGACCAAGCAGATTACCTATACCTTCACCGATTACGTT
GACAAGTACGAGGACATCAAATCTCGTCTGACCCTGTATAGCTATATTGACAAGAAGACTGTCCCGAATG
AGACTTCATTGAATTTGACCTTCGCCACCGCAGGTAAAGAAACGTCTCAAAACGTGACGGTGGACTATCA
GGATCCGATGGTGCATGGTGACAGCAACATTCAGTCCATTTTTACCAAACTGGATGAAGATAAGCAAACC
ATTGAGCAGCAGATTTACGTGAACCCGCTGAAAAAGTCTGCGACGAATACCAAAGTGGATATTGCTGGCA
GCCAGGTTGACGACTACGGCAACATCAAGCTGGGTAATGGTTCGACCATCATCGATCAGAACACCGAAAT
TAAAGTCTATAAAGTTAATTCGGACCAACAACTGCCGCAGAGCAATCGTATCTACGACTTCTCCCAATAT
GAGGATGTTACCAGCCAATTTGATAACAAGAAGAGCTTTTCTAACAACGTGGCGACGTTAGATTTCGGCG
ACATCAACAGCGCGTATATCATTAAAGTTGTTAGCAAATACACCCCGACCTCCGATGGCGAGCTGGACAT
TGCGCAGGGTACAAGCATGCGCACCACCGACAAGTACGGCTACTATAACTACGCAGGCTACTCCAACTTT
ATCGTTACCAGCGGTTCGTAATGACTCGAGCACCACCACCACCACCACTGAGATCCGGCTGCTAACAAAG
CCCGAAAGGAAGCTGAGTTGGCTGCTGCCACCGCTGAGCAATAACTAGCATAACCCCTTGGGGCCTCTAA
ACGGGTCTTGAGGGGTTTTTTGCTGAAAGGAGGAACTATATCCGGATTGGCGAATGGG
[124 nt withheld, positions 4399-4522]
C
[91 nt withheld, positions 4524-4614]
A
[49 nt withheld, positions 4616-4664]
CCTTTGACGTTGGAGTCCACGTTCTTT
[37 nt withheld, positions 4692-4728]
ACCCTATCTCGGTCTATTCTTTTGATTTATAAGGGATTTTGCCGATTTCGGCCTATTGGTTAAAAAATGA
GCTGATTTAACAAAAATTTAACGCGAATTTTAACAAAATATTAACGCTTACAATTTAGGTGGCACTTTTC
GGGGAAATGTGCGCGGAACCCCTATTTGTTTATTTTTCTAAATACATTCAAATATGTATCCGCTCATGAA
TTAATTCTTAGAAAAACTCATCGAGCATCAAATGAAACTGCAATTTATTCATATCAGGATTATCAATACC
ATATTTTTGAAAAAGCCGTTTCTGTAATGAAGGAGAAAACTCACCGAGGCAGTTCCATAGGATGGCAAGA
TCCTGGTATCGGTCTGCGATTCCGACTCGTCCAACATCAATACAACCTATTAATTTCCCCTCGTCAAAAA
TAAGGTTATCAAGTGAGAAATCACCATGAGTGACGACTGAATCCGGTGAGAATGGCAAAAGTTTATGCAT
TTCTTTCCAGACTTGTTCAACAGGCCAGCCATTACGCTCGTCATCAAAATCACTCGCATCAACCAAACCG
TTATTCATTCGTGATTGCGCCTGAGCGAGACGAAATACGCGATCGCTGTTAAAAGGACAATTACAAACAG
GAATCGAATGCAACCGGCGCAGGAACACTGCCAGCGCATCAACAATATTTTCACCTGAATCAGGATATTC
TTCTAATACCTGGAATGCTGTTTTCCCGGGGATCGCAGTGGTGAGTAACCATGCATCATCAGGAGTACGG
ATAAAATGCTTGATGGTCGGAAGAGGCATAAATTCCGTCAGCCAGTTTAGTCTGACCATCTCATCTGTAA
CATCATTGGCAACGCTACCTTTGCCATGTTTCAGAAACAACTCTGGCGCATCGGGCTTCCCATACAATCG
ATAGATTGTCGCACCTGATTGCCCGACATTATCGCGAGCCCATTTATACCCATATAAATCAGCATCCATG
TTGGAATTTAATCGCGGCCTAGAGCAAGACGTTTCCCGTTGAATATGGCTCATAACACCCCTTGTATTAC
TGTTTATGTAAGCAGACAGTTTTATTGTTCATGACCAAAATCCCTTAACGTGAGTTTTCGTTCCACTGAG
CGTCAGACCCCGTAGAAAAGATCAAAGGATCTTCTTGAGATCCTTTTTTTCTGCGCGTAATCTGCTGCTT
GCAAACAAAAAAACCACCGCTACCAGCGGTGGTTTGTTTGCCGGATCAAGAGCTACCAACTCTTTTTCCG
AAGGTAACTGGCTTCAGCAGAGCGCAGATACCAAATACTGTCCTTCTAGTGTAGCCGTAGTTAGGCCACC
ACTTCAAGAACTCTGTAGCACCGCCTACATACCTCGCTCTGCTAATCCTGTTACCAGTGGCTGCTGCCAG
TGGCGATAAGTCGTGTCTTACCGGGTTGGACTCAAGACGATAGTTACCGGATAAGGCGCAGCGGTCGGGC
TGAACGGGGGGTTCGTGCACACAGCCCAGCTTGGAGCGAACGACCTACACCGAACTGAGATACCTACAGC
GTGAGCTATGAGAAAGCGCCACGCTTCCCGAAGGGAGAAAGGCGGACAGGTATCCGGTAAGCGGCAGGGT
CGGAACAGGAGAGCGCACGAGGGAGCTTCCAGGGGGAAACGCCTGGTATCTTTATAGTCCTGTCGGGTTT
CGCCACCTCTGACTTGAGCGTCGATTTTTGTGATGCTCGTCAGGGGGGCGGAGCCTATGGAAAAACGCCA
GCAACGCGGCCTTTTTACGGTTCCTGGCCTTTTGCTGGCCTTTTGCTCACATGTTCTTTCC
